>Addgene plasmid #172710 | pX458_miR-290-295KO-gRNA2 | depositor full sequence | sequence record 335226 | pX458_miR-290-295KO-gRNA2 sequence 9291 bps
GAGGGCCTATTTCCCATGATTCCTTCATATTTGCATATACGATACAAGGCTGTTAGAGAGATAATTGGAA
TTAATTTGACTGTAAACACAAAGATATTAGTACAAAATACGTGACGTAGAAAGTAATAATTTCTTGGGTA
GTTTGCAGTTTTAAAATTATGTTTTAAAATGGACTATCATATGCTTACCGTAACTTGAAAGTATTTCGAT
TTCTTGGCTTTATATATCTTGTGGAAAGGACGAAACACCGTGGTTGCTCCCATAGCACCTGTTTTAGAGC
TAGAAATAGCAAGTTAAAATAAGGCTAGTCCGTTATCAACTTGAAAAAGTGGCACCGAGTCGGTGCTTTT
TTGTTTTAGAGCTAGAAATAGCAAGTTAAAATAAGGCTAGTCCGTTTTTAGCGCGTGCGCCAATTCTGCA
GACAAATGGCTCTAGAGGTACCCGTTACATAACTTACGGTAAATGGCCCGCCTGGCTGACCGCCCAACGA
CCCCCGCCCATTGACGTCAATAGTAACGCCAATAGGGACTTTCCATTGACGTCAATGGGTGGAGTATTTA
CGGTAAACTGCCCACTTGGCAGTACATCAAGTGTATCATATGCCAAGTACGCCCCCTATTGACGTCAATG
ACGGTAAATGGCCCGCCTGGCATTGTGCCCAGTACATGACCTTATGGGACTTTCCTACTTGGCAGTACAT
CTACGTATTAGTCATCGCTATTACCATGGTCGAGGTGAGCCCCACGTTCTGCTTCACTCTCCCCATCTCC
CCCCCCTCCCCACCCCCAATTTTGTATTTATTTATTTTTTAATTATTTTGTGCAGCGATGGGGGCGGGGG
GGGGGGGGGGGCGCGCGCCGGGGGGGGGGGGGGGGGGGGGGGGGGGGGGGGGGGCGAGGCGGAGAGGTGC
GGCGGCAGCCAATCAGAGCGGCGCGCTCCGAAAGTTTCCTTTTATGGCGAGGCGGCGGCGGCGGCGGCCC
TATAAAAAGCGAAGCGCGCGGCGGGCGGGAGTCGCTGCGCGCTGCCTTCGCCCCGTGCCCCGCTCCGCCG
CCGCCTCGCGCCGCCCGCCCCGGCTCTGACTGACCGCGTTACTCCCACAGGTGAGCGGGCGGGACGGCCC
TTCTCCTCCGGGCTGTAATTAGCTGAGCAAGAGGTAAGGGTTTAAGGGATGGTTGGTTGGTGGGGTATTA
ATGTTTAATTACCTGGAGCACCTGCCTGAAATCACTTTTTTTCAGGTTGGACCGGTGCCACCATGGACTA
TAAGGACCACGACGGAGACTACAAGGATCATGATATTGATTACAAAGACGATGACGATAAGATGGCCCCA
AAGAAGAAGCGGAAGGTCGGTATCCACGGAGTCCCAGCAGCCGACAAGAAGTACAGCATCGGCCTGGACA
TCGGCACCAACTCTGTGGGCTGGGCCGTGATCACCGACGAGTACAAGGTGCCCAGCAAGAAATTCAAGGT
GCTGGGCAACACCGACCGGCACAGCATCAAGAAGAACCTGATCGGAGCCCTGCTGTTCGACAGCGGCGAA
ACAGCCGAGGCCACCCGGCTGAAGAGAACCGCCAGAAGAAGATACACCAGACGGAAGAACCGGATCTGCT
ATCTGCAAGAGATCTTCAGCAACGAGATGGCCAAGGTGGACGACAGCTTCTTCCACAGACTGGAAGAGTC
CTTCCTGGTGGAAGAGGATAAGAAGCACGAGCGGCACCCCATCTTCGGCAACATCGTGGACGAGGTGGCC
TACCACGAGAAGTACCCCACCATCTACCACCTGAGAAAGAAACTGGTGGACAGCACCGACAAGGCCGACC
TGCGGCTGATCTATCTGGCCCTGGCCCACATGATCAAGTTCCGGGGCCACTTCCTGATCGAGGGCGACCT
GAACCCCGACAACAGCGACGTGGACAAGCTGTTCATCCAGCTGGTGCAGACCTACAACCAGCTGTTCGAG
GAAAACCCCATCAACGCCAGCGGCGTGGACGCCAAGGCCATCCTGTCTGCCAGACTGAGCAAGAGCAGAC
GGCTGGAAAATCTGATCGCCCAGCTGCCCGGCGAGAAGAAGAATGGCCTGTTCGGAAACCTGATTGCCCT
GAGCCTGGGCCTGACCCCCAACTTCAAGAGCAACTTCGACCTGGCCGAGGATGCCAAACTGCAGCTGAGC
AAGGACACCTACGACGACGACCTGGACAACCTGCTGGCCCAGATCGGCGACCAGTACGCCGACCTGTTTC
TGGCCGCCAAGAACCTGTCCGACGCCATCCTGCTGAGCGACATCCTGAGAGTGAACACCGAGATCACCAA
GGCCCCCCTGAGCGCCTCTATGATCAAGAGATACGACGAGCACCACCAGGACCTGACCCTGCTGAAAGCT
CTCGTGCGGCAGCAGCTGCCTGAGAAGTACAAAGAGATTTTCTTCGACCAGAGCAAGAACGGCTACGCCG
GCTACATTGACGGCGGAGCCAGCCAGGAAGAGTTCTACAAGTTCATCAAGCCCATCCTGGAAAAGATGGA
CGGCACCGAGGAACTGCTCGTGAAGCTGAACAGAGAGGACCTGCTGCGGAAGCAGCGGACCTTCGACAAC
GGCAGCATCCCCCACCAGATCCACCTGGGAGAGCTGCACGCCATTCTGCGGCGGCAGGAAGATTTTTACC
CATTCCTGAAGGACAACCGGGAAAAGATCGAGAAGATCCTGACCTTCCGCATCCCCTACTACGTGGGCCC
TCTGGCCAGGGGAAACAGCAGATTCGCCTGGATGACCAGAAAGAGCGAGGAAACCATCACCCCCTGGAAC
TTCGAGGAAGTGGTGGACAAGGGCGCTTCCGCCCAGAGCTTCATCGAGCGGATGACCAACTTCGATAAGA
ACCTGCCCAACGAGAAGGTGCTGCCCAAGCACAGCCTGCTGTACGAGTACTTCACCGTGTATAACGAGCT
GACCAAAGTGAAATACGTGACCGAGGGAATGAGAAAGCCCGCCTTCCTGAGCGGCGAGCAGAAAAAGGCC
ATCGTGGACCTGCTGTTCAAGACCAACCGGAAAGTGACCGTGAAGCAGCTGAAAGAGGACTACTTCAAGA
AAATCGAGTGCTTCGACTCCGTGGAAATCTCCGGCGTGGAAGATCGGTTCAACGCCTCCCTGGGCACATA
CCACGATCTGCTGAAAATTATCAAGGACAAGGACTTCCTGGACAATGAGGAAAACGAGGACATTCTGGAA
GATATCGTGCTGACCCTGACACTGTTTGAGGACAGAGAGATGATCGAGGAACGGCTGAAAACCTATGCCC
ACCTGTTCGACGACAAAGTGATGAAGCAGCTGAAGCGGCGGAGATACACCGGCTGGGGCAGGCTGAGCCG
GAAGCTGATCAACGGCATCCGGGACAAGCAGTCCGGCAAGACAATCCTGGATTTCCTGAAGTCCGACGGC
TTCGCCAACAGAAACTTCATGCAGCTGATCCACGACGACAGCCTGACCTTTAAAGAGGACATCCAGAAAG
CCCAGGTGTCCGGCCAGGGCGATAGCCTGCACGAGCACATTGCCAATCTGGCCGGCAGCCCCGCCATTAA
GAAGGGCATCCTGCAGACAGTGAAGGTGGTGGACGAGCTCGTGAAAGTGATGGGCCGGCACAAGCCCGAG
AACATCGTGATCGAAATGGCCAGAGAGAACCAGACCACCCAGAAGGGACAGAAGAACAGCCGCGAGAGAA
TGAAGCGGATCGAAGAGGGCATCAAAGAGCTGGGCAGCCAGATCCTGAAAGAACACCCCGTGGAAAACAC
CCAGCTGCAGAACGAGAAGCTGTACCTGTACTACCTGCAGAATGGGCGGGATATGTACGTGGACCAGGAA
CTGGACATCAACCGGCTGTCCGACTACGATGTGGACCATATCGTGCCTCAGAGCTTTCTGAAGGACGACT
CCATCGACAACAAGGTGCTGACCAGAAGCGACAAGAACCGGGGCAAGAGCGACAACGTGCCCTCCGAAGA
GGTCGTGAAGAAGATGAAGAACTACTGGCGGCAGCTGCTGAACGCCAAGCTGATTACCCAGAGAAAGTTC
GACAATCTGACCAAGGCCGAGAGAGGCGGCCTGAGCGAACTGGATAAGGCCGGCTTCATCAAGAGACAGC
TGGTGGAAACCCGGCAGATCACAAAGCACGTGGCACAGATCCTGGACTCCCGGATGAACACTAAGTACGA
CGAGAATGACAAGCTGATCCGGGAAGTGAAAGTGATCACCCTGAAGTCCAAGCTGGTGTCCGATTTCCGG
AAGGATTTCCAGTTTTACAAAGTGCGCGAGATCAACAACTACCACCACGCCCACGACGCCTACCTGAACG
CCGTCGTGGGAACCGCCCTGATCAAAAAGTACCCTAAGCTGGAAAGCGAGTTCGTGTACGGCGACTACAA
GGTGTACGACGTGCGGAAGATGATCGCCAAGAGCGAGCAGGAAATCGGCAAGGCTACCGCCAAGTACTTC
TTCTACAGCAACATCATGAACTTTTTCAAGACCGAGATTACCCTGGCCAACGGCGAGATCCGGAAGCGGC
CTCTGATCGAGACAAACGGCGAAACCGGGGAGATCGTGTGGGATAAGGGCCGGGATTTTGCCACCGTGCG
GAAAGTGCTGAGCATGCCCCAAGTGAATATCGTGAAAAAGACCGAGGTGCAGACAGGCGGCTTCAGCAAA
GAGTCTATCCTGCCCAAGAGGAACAGCGATAAGCTGATCGCCAGAAAGAAGGACTGGGACCCTAAGAAGT
ACGGCGGCTTCGACAGCCCCACCGTGGCCTATTCTGTGCTGGTGGTGGCCAAAGTGGAAAAGGGCAAGTC
CAAGAAACTGAAGAGTGTGAAAGAGCTGCTGGGGATCACCATCATGGAAAGAAGCAGCTTCGAGAAGAAT
CCCATCGACTTTCTGGAAGCCAAGGGCTACAAAGAAGTGAAAAAGGACCTGATCATCAAGCTGCCTAAGT
ACTCCCTGTTCGAGCTGGAAAACGGCCGGAAGAGAATGCTGGCCTCTGCCGGCGAACTGCAGAAGGGAAA
CGAACTGGCCCTGCCCTCCAAATATGTGAACTTCCTGTACCTGGCCAGCCACTATGAGAAGCTGAAGGGC
TCCCCCGAGGATAATGAGCAGAAACAGCTGTTTGTGGAACAGCACAAGCACTACCTGGACGAGATCATCG
AGCAGATCAGCGAGTTCTCCAAGAGAGTGATCCTGGCCGACGCTAATCTGGACAAAGTGCTGTCCGCCTA
CAACAAGCACCGGGATAAGCCCATCAGAGAGCAGGCCGAGAATATCATCCACCTGTTTACCCTGACCAAT
CTGGGAGCCCCTGCCGCCTTCAAGTACTTTGACACCACCATCGACCGGAAGAGGTACACCAGCACCAAAG
AGGTGCTGGACGCCACCCTGATCCACCAGAGCATCACCGGCCTGTACGAGACACGGATCGACCTGTCTCA
GCTGGGAGGCGACAAAAGGCCGGCGGCCACGAAAAAGGCCGGCCAGGCAAAAAAGAAAAAGGAATTCGGC
AGTGGAGAGGGCAGAGGAAGTCTGCTAACATGCGGTGACGTCGAGGAGAATCCTGGCCCAGTGAGCAAGG
GCGAGGAGCTGTTCACCGGGGTGGTGCCCATCCTGGTCGAGCTGGACGGCGACGTAAACGGCCACAAGTT
CAGCGTGTCCGGCGAGGGCGAGGGCGATGCCACCTACGGCAAGCTGACCCTGAAGTTCATCTGCACCACC
GGCAAGCTGCCCGTGCCCTGGCCCACCCTCGTGACCACCCTGACCTACGGCGTGCAGTGCTTCAGCCGCT
ACCCCGACCACATGAAGCAGCACGACTTCTTCAAGTCCGCCATGCCCGAAGGCTACGTCCAGGAGCGCAC
CATCTTCTTCAAGGACGACGGCAACTACAAGACCCGCGCCGAGGTGAAGTTCGAGGGCGACACCCTGGTG
AACCGCATCGAGCTGAAGGGCATCGACTTCAAGGAGGACGGCAACATCCTGGGGCACAAGCTGGAGTACA
ACTACAACAGCCACAACGTCTATATCATGGCCGACAAGCAGAAGAACGGCATCAAGGTGAACTTCAAGAT
CCGCCACAACATCGAGGACGGCAGCGTGCAGCTCGCCGACCACTACCAGCAGAACACCCCCATCGGCGAC
GGCCCCGTGCTGCTGCCCGACAACCACTACCTGAGCACCCAGTCCGCCCTGAGCAAAGACCCCAACGAGA
AGCGCGATCACATGGTCCTGCTGGAGTTCGTGACCGCCGCCGGGATCACTCTCGGCATGGACGAGCTGTA
CAAGGAATTCTAACTAGAGCTCGCTGATCAGCCTCGACTGTGCCTTCTAGTTGCCAGCCATCTGTTGTTT
GCCCCTCCCCCGTGCCTTCCTTGACCCTGGAAGGTGCCACTCCCACTGTCCTTTCCTAATAAAATGAGGA
AATTGCATCGCATTGTCTGAGTAGGTGTCATTCTATTCTGGGGGGTGGGGTGGGGCAGGACAGCAAGGGG
GAGGATTGGGAAGAGAATAGCAGGCATGCTGGGGAGCGGCCGCAGGAACCCCTAGTGATGGAGTTGGCCA
CTCCCTCTCTGCGCGCTCGCTCGCTCACTGAGGCCGGGCGACCAAAGGTCGCCCGACGCCCGGGCTTTGC
CCGGGCGGCCTCAGTGAGCGAGCGAGCGCGCAGCTGCCTGCAGGGGCGCCTGATGCGGTATTTTCTCCTT
ACGCATCTGTGCGGTATTTCACACCGCATA
[95 nt withheld, positions 6751-6845]
T
[46 nt withheld, positions 6847-6892]
C
[141 nt withheld, positions 6894-7034]
CCTTTGACGTTGGAGTCCACGTTCTTT
[37 nt withheld, positions 7062-7098]
ACTCTATCTCGGGCTATTCTTTTGATTTATAAGGGATTTTGCCGATTTCGGTCTATTGGTTAAAAAATGA
GCTGATTTAACAAAAATTTAACGCGAATTTTAACAAAATATTAACGTTTACAATTTTATGGTGCACTCTC
AGTACAATCTGCTCTGATGCCGCATAGTTAAGCCAGCCCCGACACCCGCCAACACCCGCTGACGCGCCCT
GACGGGCTTGTCTGCTCCCGGCATCCGCTTACAGACAAGCTGTGACCGTCTCCGGGAGCTGCATGTGTCA
GAGGTTTTCACCGTCATCACCGAAACGCGCGAGACGAAAGGGCCTCGTGATACGCCTATTTTTATAGGTT
AATGTCATGATAATAATGGTTTCTTAGACGTCAGGTGGCACTTTTCGGGGAAATGTGCGCGGAACCCCTA
TTTGTTTATTTTTCTAAATACATTCAAATATGTATCCGCTCATGAGACAATAACCCTGATAAATGCTTCA
ATAATATTGAAAAAGGAAGAGTATGAGTATTCAACATTTCCGTGTCGCCCTTATTCCCTTTTTTGCGGCA
TTTTGCCTTCCTGTTTTTGCTCACCCAGAAACGCTGGTGAAAGTAAAAGATGCTGAAGATCAGTTGGGTG
CACGAGTGGGTTACATCGAACTGGATCTCAACAGCGGTAAGATCCTTGAGAGTTTTCGCCCCGAAGAACG
TTTTCCAATGATGAGCACTTTTAAAGTTCTGCTATGTGGCGCGGTATTATCCCGTATTGACGCCGGGCAA
GAGCAACTCGGTCGCCGCATACACTATTCTCAGAATGACTTGGTTGAGTACTCACCAGTCACAGAAAAGC
ATCTTACGGATGGCATGACAGTAAGAGAATTATGCAGTGCTGCCATAACCATGAGTGATAACACTGCGGC
CAACTTACTTCTGACAACGATCGGAGGACCGAAGGAGCTAACCGCTTTTTTGCACAACATGGGGGATCAT
GTAACTCGCCTTGATCGTTGGGAACCGGAGCTGAATGAAGCCATACCAAACGACGAGCGTGACACCACGA
TGCCTGTAGCAATGGCAACAACGTTGCGCAAACTATTAACTGGCGAACTACTTACTCTAGCTTCCCGGCA
ACAATTAATAGACTGGATGGAGGCGGATAAAGTTGCAGGACCACTTCTGCGCTCGGCCCTTCCGGCTGGC
TGGTTTATTGCTGATAAATCTGGAGCCGGTGAGCGTGGAAGCCGCGGTATCATTGCAGCACTGGGGCCAG
ATGGTAAGCCCTCCCGTATCGTAGTTATCTACACGACGGGGAGTCAGGCAACTATGGATGAACGAAATAG
ACAGATCGCTGAGATAGGTGCCTCACTGATTAAGCATTGGTAACTGTCAGACCAAGTTTACTCATATATA
CTTTAGATTGATTTAAAACTTCATTTTTAATTTAAAAGGATCTAGGTGAAGATCCTTTTTGATAATCTCA
TGACCAAAATCCCTTAACGTGAGTTTTCGTTCCACTGAGCGTCAGACCCCGTAGAAAAGATCAAAGGATC
TTCTTGAGATCCTTTTTTTCTGCGCGTAATCTGCTGCTTGCAAACAAAAAAACCACCGCTACCAGCGGTG
GTTTGTTTGCCGGATCAAGAGCTACCAACTCTTTTTCCGAAGGTAACTGGCTTCAGCAGAGCGCAGATAC
CAAATACTGTTCTTCTAGTGTAGCCGTAGTTAGGCCACCACTTCAAGAACTCTGTAGCACCGCCTACATA
CCTCGCTCTGCTAATCCTGTTACCAGTGGCTGCTGCCAGTGGCGATAAGTCGTGTCTTACCGGGTTGGAC
TCAAGACGATAGTTACCGGATAAGGCGCAGCGGTCGGGCTGAACGGGGGGTTCGTGCACACAGCCCAGCT
TGGAGCGAACGACCTACACCGAACTGAGATACCTACAGCGTGAGCTATGAGAAAGCGCCACGCTTCCCGA
AGGGAGAAAGGCGGACAGGTATCCGGTAAGCGGCAGGGTCGGAACAGGAGAGCGCACGAGGGAGCTTCCA
GGGGGAAACGCCTGGTATCTTTATAGTCCTGTCGGGTTTCGCCACCTCTGACTTGAGCGTCGATTTTTGT
GATGCTCGTCAGGGGGGCGGAGCCTATGGAAAAACGCCAGCAACGCGGCCTTTTTACGGTTCCTGGCCTT
TTGCTGGCCTTTTGCTCACATGT
Features (pLannotate 1.2.2; 19 found; start..end, strand, type, name):
      1..241     +  promoter       U6 promoter: RNA polymerase III promoter for human U6 snRNA
    271..346     +  misc_RNA       gRNA scaffold: guide RNA scaffold for the Streptococcus pyogenes CRISPR/Cas9 system
    353..396     +  misc_RNA       gRNA scaffold (fragment): guide RNA scaffold for the Streptococcus pyogenes CRISPR/Cas9 system
    443..728     +  enhancer       CMV enhancer: human cytomegalovirus immediate early enhancer; contains an 18-bp deletion relative to the standard CMV enhancer
    730..1007    +  promoter       chicken β-actin promoter: No description available
   1008..1235    +  intron         hybrid intron: hybrid between chicken β-actin (CBA) and minute virus of mice (MMV) introns (Gray et al., 2011)
   1373..2974    +  CDS            Cas9(N): N-terminal portion of Streptococcus pyogenes Cas9 (Zetsche et al., 2015)
   2975..5473    +  CDS            Cas9(C): C-terminal portion of Streptococcus pyogenes Cas9 (Zetsche et al., 2015)
   5474..5521    +  CDS            nucleoplasmin NLS: bipartite nuclear localization signal from nucleoplasmin
   5591..6304    +  CDS            EGFP: EGFP is a basic (constitutively fluorescent) green fluorescent protein published in 1996, derived from Aequorea victoria. It is reported to be a rapidly-maturing weak dimer with moderate acid sensitivity.
   6338..6449    +  polyA_signal   bGH poly(A) signal: bovine growth hormone polyadenylation signal
   6554..6694    +  repeat_region  AAV2 ITR: inverted terminal repeat of adeno-associated virus serotype 2 inverted
   6699..6750    -  misc_feature   bom (fragment): basis of mobility region from pBR322
   6769..7224    +  rep_origin     f1 ori (sequence partly withheld): f1 bacteriophage origin of replication; arrow indicates direction of (+) strand synthesis
   7225..7274    -  misc_feature   bom (fragment): basis of mobility region from pBR322
   7376..7411    -  CDS            rop (fragment): Rop protein, which maintains plasmids at low copy number; rop
   7506..7610    +  promoter       AmpR promoter: bla
   7611..8471    +  CDS            AmpR: β-lactamase; bla; confers resistance to ampicillin, carbenicillin, and related antibiotics
   8642..9230    +  rep_origin     ori: high-copy-number ColE1/pMB1/pBR322/pUC origin of replication
