>Addgene plasmid #172710 | pX458_miR-290-295KO-gRNA2 | addgene full sequence | sequence record 339219 | Addgene Partial NGS Result
GAGGGCCTATTTCCCATGATTCCTTCATATTTGCATATACGATACAAGGCTGTTAGAGAGATAATTGGAA
TTAATTTGACTGTAAACACAAAGATATTAGTACAAAATACGTGACGTAGAAAGTAATAATTTCTTGGGTA
GTTTGCAGTTTTAAAATTATGTTTTAAAATGGACTATCATATGCTTACCGTAACTTGAAAGTATTTCGAT
TTCTTGGCTTTATATATCTTGTGGAAAGGACGAAACACCGTGGTTGCTCCCATAGCACCTGTTTTAGAGC
TAGAAATAGCAAGTTAAAATAAGGCTAGTCCGTTATCAACTTGAAAAAGTGGCACCGAGTCGGTGCTTTT
TTGTTTTAGAGCTAGAAATAGCAAGTTAAAATAAGGCTAGTCCGTTTTTAGCGCGTGCGCCAATTCTGCA
GACAAATGGCTCTAGAGGTACCCGTTACATAACTTACGGTAAATGGCCCGCCTGGCTGACCGCCCAACGA
CCCCCGCCCATTGACGTCAATAGTAACGCCAATAGGGACTTTCCATTGACGTCAATGGGTGGAGTATTTA
CGGTAAACTGCCCACTTGGCAGTACATCAAGTGTATCATATGCCAAGTACGCCCCCTATTGACGTCAATG
ACGGTAAATGGCCCGCCTGGCATTGTGCCCAGTACATGACCTTATGGGACTTTCCTACTTGGCAGTACAT
CTACGTATTAGTCATCGCTATTACCATGGTCGAGGTGAGCCCCACGTTCTGCTTCACTCTCCCCATCTCC
CCCCCCTCCCCACCCCCAATTTTGTATTTATTTATTTTTTAATTATTTTGTGCAGCGATGGGGGCGGGGG
GGGGGGGGGGGGGGGCGGGGCGGGGCGAGGCGGAGAGGTGCGGCGGCAGCCAATCAGAGCGGCGCGCTCC
GAAAGTTTCCTTTTATGGCGAGGCGGCGGCGGCGGCGGCCCTATAAAAAGCGAAGCGCGCGGCGGGCGGG
AGTCGCTGCGCGCTGCCTTCGCCCCGTGCCCCGCTCCGCCGCCGCCTCGCGCCGCCCGCCCCGGCTCTGA
CTGACCGCGTTACTCCCACAGGTGAGCGGGCGGGACGGCCCTTCTCCTCCGGGCTGTAATTAGCTGAGCA
AGAGGTAAGGGTTTAAGGGATGGTTGGTTGGTGGGGTATTAATGTTTAATTACCTGGAGCACCTGCCTGA
AATCACTTTTTTTCAGGTTGGACCGGTGCCACCATGGACTATAAGGACCACGACGGAGACTACAAGGATC
ATGATATTGATTACAAAGACGATGACGATAAGATGGCCCCAAAGAAGAAGCGGAAGGTCGGTATCCACGG
AGTCCCAGCAGCCGACAAGAAGTACAGCATCGGCCTGGACATCGGCACCAACTCTGTGGGCTGGGCCGTG
ATCACCGACGAGTACAAGGTGCCCAGCAAGAAATTCAAGGTGCTGGGCAACACCGACCGGCACAGCATCA
AGAAGAACCTGATCGGAGCCCTGCTGTTCGACAGCGGCGAAACAGCCGAGGCCACCCGGCTGAAGAGAAC
CGCCAGAAGAAGATACACCAGACGGAAGAACCGGATCTGCTATCTGCAAGAGATCTTCAGCAACGAGATG
GCCAAGGTGGACGACAGCTTCTTCCACAGACTGGAAGAGTCCTTCCTGGTGGAAGAGGATAAGAAGCACG
AGCGGCACCCCATCTTCGGCAACATCGTGGACGAGGTGGCCTACCACGAGAAGTACCCCACCATCTACCA
CCTGAGAAAGAAACTGGTGGACAGCACCGACAAGGCCGACCTGCGGCTGATCTATCTGGCCCTGGCCCAC
ATGATCAAGTTCCGGGGCCACTTCCTGATCGAGGGCGACCTGAACCCCGACAACAGCGACGTGGACAAGC
TGTTCATCCAGCTGGTGCAGACCTACAACCAGCTGTTCGAGGAAAACCCCATCAACGCCAGCGGCGTGGA
CGCCAAGGCCATCCTGTCTGCCAGACTGAGCAAGAGCAGACGGCTGGAAAATCTGATCGCCCAGCTGCCC
GGCGAGAAGAAGAATGGCCTGTTCGGAAACCTGATTGCCCTGAGCCTGGGCCTGACCCCCAACTTCAAGA
GCAACTTCGACCTGGCCGAGGATGCCAAACTGCAGCTGAGCAAGGACACCTACGACGACGACCTGGACAA
CCTGCTGGCCCAGATCGGCGACCAGTACGCCGACCTGTTTCTGGCCGCCAAGAACCTGTCCGACGCCATC
CTGCTGAGCGACATCCTGAGAGTGAACACCGAGATCACCAAGGCCCCCCTGAGCGCCTCTATGATCAAGA
GATACGACGAGCACCACCAGGACCTGACCCTGCTGAAAGCTCTCGTGCGGCAGCAGCTGCCTGAGAAGTA
CAAAGAGATTTTCTTCGACCAGAGCAAGAACGGCTACGCCGGCTACATTGACGGCGGAGCCAGCCAGGAA
GAGTTCTACAAGTTCATCAAGCCCATCCTGGAAAAGATGGACGGCACCGAGGAACTGCTCGTGAAGCTGA
ACAGAGAGGACCTGCTGCGGAAGCAGCGGACCTTCGACAACGGCAGCATCCCCCACCAGATCCACCTGGG
AGAGCTGCACGCCATTCTGCGGCGGCAGGAAGATTTTTACCCATTCCTGAAGGACAACCGGGAAAAGATC
GAGAAGATCCTGACCTTCCGCATCCCCTACTACGTGGGCCCTCTGGCCAGGGGAAACAGCAGATTCGCCT
GGATGACCAGAAAGAGCGAGGAAACCATCACCCCCTGGAACTTCGAGGAAGTGGTGGACAAGGGCGCTTC
CGCCCAGAGCTTCATCGAGCGGATGACCAACTTCGATAAGAACCTGCCCAACGAGAAGGTGCTGCCCAAG
CACAGCCTGCTGTACGAGTACTTCACCGTGTATAACGAGCTGACCAAAGTGAAATACGTGACCGAGGGAA
TGAGAAAGCCCGCCTTCCTGAGCGGCGAGCAGAAAAAGGCCATCGTGGACCTGCTGTTCAAGACCAACCG
GAAAGTGACCGTGAAGCAGCTGAAAGAGGACTACTTCAAGAAAATCGAGTGCTTCGACTCCGTGGAAATC
TCCGGCGTGGAAGATCGGTTCAACGCCTCCCTGGGCACATACCACGATCTGCTGAAAATTATCAAGGACA
AGGACTTCCTGGACAATGAGGAAAACGAGGACATTCTGGAAGATATCGTGCTGACCCTGACACTGTTTGA
GGACAGAGAGATGATCGAGGAACGGCTGAAAACCTATGCCCACCTGTTCGACGACAAAGTGATGAAGCAG
CTGAAGCGGCGGAGATACACCGGCTGGGGCAGGCTGAGCCGGAAGCTGATCAACGGCATCCGGGACAAGC
AGTCCGGCAAGACAATCCTGGATTTCCTGAAGTCCGACGGCTTCGCCAACAGAAACTTCATGCAGCTGAT
CCACGACGACAGCCTGACCTTTAAAGAGGACATCCAGAAAGCCCAGGTGTCCGGCCAGGGCGATAGCCTG
CACGAGCACATTGCCAATCTGGCCGGCAGCCCCGCCATTAAGAAGGGCATCCTGCAGACAGTGAAGGTGG
TGGACGAGCTCGTGAAAGTGATGGGCCGGCACAAGCCCGAGAACATCGTGATCGAAATGGCCAGAGAGAA
CCAGACCACCCAGAAGGGACAGAAGAACAGCCGCGAGAGAATGAAGCGGATCGAAGAGGGCATCAAAGAG
CTGGGCAGCCAGATCCTGAAAGAACACCCCGTGGAAAACACCCAGCTGCAGAACGAGAAGCTGTACCTGT
ACTACCTGCAGAATGGGCGGGATATGTACGTGGACCAGGAACTGGACATCAACCGGCTGTCCGACTACGA
TGTGGACCATATCGTGCCTCAGAGCTTTCTGAAGGACGACTCCATCGACAACAAGGTGCTGACCAGAAGC
GACAAGAACCGGGGCAAGAGCGACAACGTGCCCTCCGAAGAGGTCGTGAAGAAGATGAAGAACTACTGGC
GGCAGCTGCTGAACGCCAAGCTGATTACCCAGAGAAAGTTCGACAATCTGACCAAGGCCGAGAGAGGCGG
CCTGAGCGAACTGGATAAGGCCGGCTTCATCAAGAGACAGCTGGTGGAAACCCGGCAGATCACAAAGCAC
GTGGCACAGATCCTGGACTCCCGGATGAACACTAAGTACGACGAGAATGACAAGCTGATCCGGGAAGTGA
AAGTGATCACCCTGAAGTCCAAGCTGGTGTCCGATTTCCGGAAGGATTTCCAGTTTTACAAAGTGCGCGA
GATCAACAACTACCACCACGCCCACGACGCCTACCTGAACGCCGTCGTGGGAACCGCCCTGATCAAAAAG
TACCCTAAGCTGGAAAGCGAGTTCGTGTACGGCGACTACAAGGTGTACGACGTGCGGAAGATGATCGCCA
AGAGCGAGCAGGAAATCGGCAAGGCTACCGCCAAGTACTTCTTCTACAGCAACATCATGAACTTTTTCAA
GACCGAGATTACCCTGGCCAACGGCGAGATCCGGAAGCGGCCTCTGATCGAGACAAACGGCGAAACCGGG
GAGATCGTGTGGGATAAGGGCCGGGATTTTGCCACCGTGCGGAAAGTGCTGAGCATGCCCCAAGTGAATA
TCGTGAAAAAGACCGAGGTGCAGACAGGCGGCTTCAGCAAAGAGTCTATCCTGCCCAAGAGGAACAGCGA
TAAGCTGATCGCCAGAAAGAAGGACTGGGACCCTAAGAAGTACGGCGGCTTCGACAGCCCCACCGTGGCC
TATTCTGTGCTGGTGGTGGCCAAAGTGGAAAAGGGCAAGTCCAAGAAACTGAAGAGTGTGAAAGAGCTGC
TGGGGATCACCATCATGGAAAGAAGCAGCTTCGAGAAGAATCCCATCGACTTTCTGGAAGCCAAGGGCTA
CAAAGAAGTGAAAAAGGACCTGATCATCAAGCTGCCTAAGTACTCCCTGTTCGAGCTGGAAAACGGCCGG
AAGAGAATGCTGGCCTCTGCCGGCGAACTGCAGAAGGGAAACGAACTGGCCCTGCCCTCCAAATATGTGA
ACTTCCTGTACCTGGCCAGCCACTATGAGAAGCTGAAGGGCTCCCCCGAGGATAATGAGCAGAAACAGCT
GTTTGTGGAACAGCACAAGCACTACCTGGACGAGATCATCGAGCAGATCAGCGAGTTCTCCAAGAGAGTG
ATCCTGGCCGACGCTAATCTGGACAAAGTGCTGTCCGCCTACAACAAGCACCGGGATAAGCCCATCAGAG
AGCAGGCCGAGAATATCATCCACCTGTTTACCCTGACCAATCTGGGAGCCCCTGCCGCCTTCAAGTACTT
TGACACCACCATCGACCGGAAGAGGTACACCAGCACCAAAGAGGTGCTGGACGCCACCCTGATCCACCAG
AGCATCACCGGCCTGTACGAGACACGGATCGACCTGTCTCAGCTGGGAGGCGACAAAAGGCCGGCGGCCA
CGAAAAAGGCCGGCCAGGCAAAAAAGAAAAAGGAATTCGGCAGTGGAGAGGGCAGAGGAAGTCTGCTAAC
ATGCGGTGACGTCGAGGAGAATCCTGGCCCAGTGAGCAAGGGCGAGGAGCTGTTCACCGGGGTGGTGCCC
ATCCTGGTCGAGCTGGACGGCGACGTAAACGGCCACAAGTTCAGCGTGTCCGGCGAGGGCGAGGGCGATG
CCACCTACGGCAAGCTGACCCTGAAGTTCATCTGCACCACCGGCAAGCTGCCCGTGCCCTGGCCCACCCT
CGTGACCACCCTGACCTACGGCGTGCAGTGCTTCAGCCGCTACCCCGACCACATGAAGCAGCACGACTTC
TTCAAGTCCGCCATGCCCGAAGGCTACGTCCAGGAGCGCACCATCTTCTTCAAGGACGACGGCAACTACA
AGACCCGCGCCGAGGTGAAGTTCGAGGGCGACACCCTGGTGAACCGCATCGAGCTGAAGGGCATCGACTT
CAAGGAGGACGGCAACATCCTGGGGCACAAGCTGGAGTACAACTACAACAGCCACAACGTCTATATCATG
GCCGACAAGCAGAAGAACGGCATCAAGGTGAACTTCAAGATCCGCCACAACATCGAGGACGGCAGCGTGC
AGCTCGCCGACCACTACCAGCAGAACACCCCCATCGGCGACGGCCCCGTGCTGCTGCCCGACAACCACTA
CCTGAGCACCCAGTCCGCCCTGAGCAAAGACCCCAACGAGAAGCGCGATCACATGGTCCTGCTGGAGTTC
GTGACCGCCGCCGGGATCACTCTCGGCATGGACGAGCTGTACAAGGAATTCTAACTAGAGCTCGCTGATC
AGCCTCGACTGTGCCTTCTAGTTGCCAGCCATCTGTTGTTTGCCCCTCCCCCGTGCCTTCCTTGACCCTG
GAAGGTGCCACTCCCACTGTCCTTTCCTAATAAAATGAGGAAATTGCATCGCATTGTCTGAGTAGGTGTC
ATTCTATTCTGGGGGGTGGGGTGGGGCAGGACAGCAAGGGGGAGGATTGGGAAGAGAATAGCAGGCATGC
TGGGGAGCGGCCGCAGGAACCCCTAGTGATGGAGTTGGCCACTCCCTCTCTGCGCGCTCGCTCGCTCACT
GAGGCCGGGCGACCAAAGGTCGCCCGACGCCCGGGCTTTGCCCGGGCGGCCTCAGTGAGCGAGCGAGCGC
GCAGCTGCCTGCAGGGGCGCCTGATGCGGTATTTTCTCCTTACGCATCTGTGCGGTATTTCACACCGCAT
A
[95 nt withheld, positions 6722-6816]
T
[46 nt withheld, positions 6818-6863]
C
[141 nt withheld, positions 6865-7005]
CCTTTGACGTTGGAGTCCACGTTCTTT
[37 nt withheld, positions 7033-7069]
ACTCTATCTCGGGCTATTCTTTTGATTTATAAGGGATTTTGCCGATTTCGGTCTATTGGTTAAAAAATGA
GCTGATTTAACAAAAATTTAACGCGAATTTTAACAAAATATTAACGTTTACAATTTTATGGTGCACTCTC
AGTACAATCTGCTCTGATGCCGCATAGTTAAGCCAGCCCCGACACCCGCCAACACCCGCTGACGCGCCCT
GACGGGCTTGTCTGCTCCCGGCATCCGCTTACAGACAAGCTGTGACCGTCTCCGGGAGCTGCATGTGTCA
GAGGTTTTCACCGTCATCACCGAAACGCGCGAGACGAAAGGGCCTCGTGATACGCCTATTTTTATAGGTT
AATGTCATGATAATAATGGTTTCTTAGACGTCAGGTGGCACTTTTCGGGGAAATGTGCGCGGAACCCCTA
TTTGTTTATTTTTCTAAATACATTCAAATATGTATCCGCTCATGAGACAATAACCCTGATAAATGCTTCA
ATAATATTGAAAAAGGAAGAGTATGAGTATTCAACATTTCCGTGTCGCCCTTATTCCCTTTTTTGCGGCA
TTTTGCCTTCCTGTTTTTGCTCACCCAGAAACGCTGGTGAAAGTAAAAGATGCTGAAGATCAGTTGGGTG
CACGAGTGGGTTACATCGAACTGGATCTCAACAGCGGTAAGATCCTTGAGAGTTTTCGCCCCGAAGAACG
TTTTCCAATGATGAGCACTTTTAAAGTTCTGCTATGTGGCGCGGTATTATCCCGTATTGACGCCGGGCAA
GAGCAACTCGGTCGCCGCATACACTATTCTCAGAATGACTTGGTTGAGTACTCACCAGTCACAGAAAAGC
ATCTTACGGATGGCATGACAGTAAGAGAATTATGCAGTGCTGCCATAACCATGAGTGATAACACTGCGGC
CAACTTACTTCTGACAACGATCGGAGGACCGAAGGAGCTAACCGCTTTTTTGCACAACATGGGGGATCAT
GTAACTCGCCTTGATCGTTGGGAACCGGAGCTGAATGAAGCCATACCAAACGACGAGCGTGACACCACGA
TGCCTGTAGCAATGGCAACAACGTTGCGCAAACTATTAACTGGCGAACTACTTACTCTAGCTTCCCGGCA
ACAATTAATAGACTGGATGGAGGCGGATAAAGTTGCAGGACCACTTCTGCGCTCGGCCCTTCCGGCTGGC
TGGTTTATTGCTGATAAATCTGGAGCCGGTGAGCGTGGAAGCCGCGGTATCATTGCAGCACTGGGGCCAG
ATGGTAAGCCCTCCCGTATCGTAGTTATCTACACGACGGGGAGTCAGGCAACTATGGATGAACGAAATAG
ACAGATCGCTGAGATAGGTGCCTCACTGATTAAGCATTGGTAACTGTCAGACCAAGTTTACTCATATATA
CTTTAGATTGATTTAAAACTTCATTTTTAATTTAAAAGGATCTAGGTGAAGATCCTTTTTGATAATCTCA
TGACCAAAATCCCTTAACGTGAGTTTTCGTTCCACTGAGCGTCAGACCCCGTAGAAAAGATCAAAGGATC
TTCTTGAGATCCTTTTTTTCTGCGCGTAATCTGCTGCTTGCAAACAAAAAAACCACCGCTACCAGCGGTG
GTTTGTTTGCCGGATCAAGAGCTACCAACTCTTTTTCCGAAGGTAACTGGCTTCAGCAGAGCGCAGATAC
CAAATACTGTTCTTCTAGTGTAGCCGTAGTTAGGCCACCACTTCAAGAACTCTGTAGCACCGCCTACATA
CCTCGCTCTGCTAATCCTGTTACCAGTGGCTGCTGCCAGTGGCGATAAGTCGTGTCTTACCGGGTTGGAC
TCAAGACGATAGTTACCGGATAAGGCGCAGCGGTCGGGCTGAACGGGGGGTTCGTGCACACAGCCCAGCT
TGGAGCGAACGACCTACACCGAACTGAGATACCTACAGCGTGAGCTATGAGAAAGCGCCACGCTTCCCGA
AGGGAGAAAGGCGGACAGGTATCCGGTAAGCGGCAGGGTCGGAACAGGAGAGCGCACGAGGGAGCTTCCA
GGGGGAAACGCCTGGTATCTTTATAGTCCTGTCGGGTTTCGCCACCTCTGACTTGAGCGTCGATTTTTGT
GATGCTCGTCAGGGGGGCGGAGCCTATGGAAAAACGCCAGCAACGCGGCCTTTTTACGGTTCCTGGCCTT
TTGCTGGCCTTTTGCTCACATGT
Features (pLannotate 1.2.2; 19 found; start..end, strand, type, name):
      1..241     +  promoter       U6 promoter: RNA polymerase III promoter for human U6 snRNA
    271..346     +  misc_RNA       gRNA scaffold: guide RNA scaffold for the Streptococcus pyogenes CRISPR/Cas9 system
    353..396     +  misc_RNA       gRNA scaffold (fragment): guide RNA scaffold for the Streptococcus pyogenes CRISPR/Cas9 system
    443..728     +  enhancer       CMV enhancer: human cytomegalovirus immediate early enhancer; contains an 18-bp deletion relative to the standard CMV enhancer
    730..978     +  promoter       chicken β-actin promoter: contains a 21-bp deletion relative to the standard chicken β-actin promoter
    979..1206    +  intron         hybrid intron: hybrid between chicken β-actin (CBA) and minute virus of mice (MMV) introns (Gray et al., 2011)
   1344..2945    +  CDS            Cas9(N): N-terminal portion of Streptococcus pyogenes Cas9 (Zetsche et al., 2015)
   2946..5444    +  CDS            Cas9(C): C-terminal portion of Streptococcus pyogenes Cas9 (Zetsche et al., 2015)
   5445..5492    +  CDS            nucleoplasmin NLS: bipartite nuclear localization signal from nucleoplasmin
   5562..6275    +  CDS            EGFP: EGFP is a basic (constitutively fluorescent) green fluorescent protein published in 1996, derived from Aequorea victoria. It is reported to be a rapidly-maturing weak dimer with moderate acid sensitivity.
   6309..6420    +  polyA_signal   bGH poly(A) signal: bovine growth hormone polyadenylation signal
   6525..6665    +  repeat_region  AAV2 ITR: inverted terminal repeat of adeno-associated virus serotype 2 inverted
   6670..6721    -  misc_feature   bom (fragment): basis of mobility region from pBR322
   6740..7195    +  rep_origin     f1 ori (sequence partly withheld): f1 bacteriophage origin of replication; arrow indicates direction of (+) strand synthesis
   7196..7245    -  misc_feature   bom (fragment): basis of mobility region from pBR322
   7347..7382    -  CDS            rop (fragment): Rop protein, which maintains plasmids at low copy number; rop
   7477..7581    +  promoter       AmpR promoter: bla
   7582..8442    +  CDS            AmpR: β-lactamase; bla; confers resistance to ampicillin, carbenicillin, and related antibiotics
   8613..9201    +  rep_origin     ori: high-copy-number ColE1/pMB1/pBR322/pUC origin of replication
