[The description below was written by a language model from this plasmid's Addgene catalogue record and pLannotate feature annotations shown in this document.]
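Description:
pX458_miR-290-295KO-gRNA2 is a CRISPR plasmid built on the pX458 backbone that expresses Streptococcus pyogenes Cas9 together with a single guide RNA for transfection into mammalian cells. It is propagated in E. coli through a high-copy ColE1/pUC-type origin and selected with ampicillin via the β-lactamase gene. An f1 phage origin is also present, as is a single annotated AAV2 inverted terminal repeat downstream of the expression cassette. One ITR alone would not support AAV packaging, and the record does not indicate viral use.

The guide cassette consists of a human U6 RNA polymerase III promoter followed by the spacer insertion region and the S. pyogenes gRNA scaffold. The cloned spacer targets the mouse miR-290-295 microRNA cluster. Cas9 is driven by a hybrid CMV enhancer/chicken β-actin promoter with a hybrid intron. Its coding sequence is annotated as contiguous N- and C-terminal portions, which together form the full-length nuclease, followed by a nucleoplasmin nuclear localization signal. EGFP lies downstream in the same transcription unit, which ends at a bovine growth hormone polyadenylation signal. The short gap between the NLS and EGFP is not annotated, so the linking element is not stated in the feature tables. EGFP fluorescence allows transfected cells to be identified or sorted.

According to the record, this plasmid supplies the 3′ guide of a paired-guide strategy, in which cutting on both flanks excises the whole cluster to generate a knockout. It is therefore meant to be used with a companion plasmid carrying the 5′ guide. The two sequence records (depositor and partial NGS) have the same feature layout and differ by a small deletion in the β-actin promoter region.
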