Addgene plasmid #172710: pX458_miR-290-295KO-gRNA2
Purpose: Cas9 with 3' gRNA for paired CRISPR KO of miR-290-295 cluster
Depositing lab: Constance Ciaudo. Publication: Global and precise identification of functional miRNA targets in mESCs by integrative analysis. Schaefer M, Nabih A, Spies D, Hermes V, Bodak M, Wischnewski H, Stalder P, Ngondo RP, Liechti LA, Sajic T, Aebersold R, Gatfield D, Ciaudo C. EMBO Rep. 2022 Jul 28:e54762. doi: 10.15252/embr.202254762. PubMed 35899551.
Backbone
  Vector backbone: px458
  Modifications to backbone: KO of the whole cluster
  Vector type: CRISPR
Growth in bacteria
  Bacterial resistance: Ampicillin, 100 μg/mL
  Growth temperature: 37°C
  Growth strain: NEB Stable
  Copy number: High Copy
Gene/Insert
  Gene/Insert name: miR-290-295
  gRNA/shRNA sequence: TGGTTGCTCCCATAGCACCT
  Species: M. musculus (mouse)
  Cloning method: Restriction Enzyme; 5′ cloning site unknown (unknown if destroyed); 3′ cloning site unknown (unknown if destroyed)
  Sequencing primers: 5′ unknown
Terms and licenses: Academic/Nonprofit Terms; Industry Terms: Not Available to Industry
How to cite: pX458_miR-290-295KO-gRNA2 was a gift from Constance Ciaudo (Addgene plasmid # 172710 ; http://n2t.net/addgene:172710 ; RRID:Addgene_172710)
